>Addgene plasmid #16411 | pAAV-Neo-PTEN | addgene partial sequence | sequence record 22995 | Neo-R 5'-GCCCAGTCATAGCCGAATAG-3'
TGCGTGCAATCCATCTTGTTCAATGGCCGATCCCATATTGGCTGCAGGTCGAAAGGCCCGGAGATGAGGA
AGAGGAGAACAGCGCGGCAGACGTGCGCTTTTGAAGCGTGCAGAATGCCGGGCCTCCGGGGGACCTTCGG
GCGCCCGCCCCGCCCCTGAGCCCGCCCCTGAGCCCGCCCCCGGACCCACCCCTTCCCAGCCTCTGAGCCC
AGAAAGCGAAGGAGCAAAGCTGCTATTGGCCGCTGCCCCAAAGGCCTACCCGCTTCCATTGCTCAGCGGT
GCTGTCCATCTGCACGAGACTAGTGAGACGTGCTACTTCCATTTGTCACGTCCTGCACGACGCGAGCTGC
GGGGCGGGGGGGAACTTCCTGACTAGGGGAGGAGTAGAAGGTGGCGCGAAGGGGCCACCAAAGAACGGAG
CCGGTTGGCGCCTACCGGTGGATGTGGAATGTGTGCGAGGCCAGAGGCCACTTGTGTAGCGCCAAGTGCC
CAGCGGGGCTGCTAAAGCGCATGCTCCAGACTGCCTTGGGAAAAGCGCCTCCCCTACCCGGTAGGGCGCG
ATAACTTCGTATAATGTATGCTATACGAAGTTATCCGCGGTGGAGCTCCAGCTTTTGTTCCCTT
