[The description below was written by a language model from this plasmid's Addgene catalogue record.]
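Description:
pAAV-Neo-PTEN is a recombinant adeno-associated virus gene-targeting vector built on the commercial pAAV-MCS backbone (about 4 kb without insert). It is designed to disrupt the human PTEN tumour-suppressor locus in somatic cells by homologous recombination. The plasmid is maintained in E. coli under ampicillin selection. The record lists its copy number as unknown and provides no feature table, so the origin of replication and other backbone elements are not itemised. As a pAAV-type vector, it would be expected to carry AAV inverted terminal repeats flanking the cloning region. These repeats allow the intervening DNA to be packaged into AAV particles when helper and rep/cap functions are supplied in trans.

The insert, described as "PTEN Neo targeting", was cloned as a NotI fragment, and it is not recorded whether the sites were preserved. It combines human PTEN genomic sequence with a neomycin-resistance cassette, so that cells with an integrated construct can be selected with G418. In targeting vectors of this kind the selectable marker normally sits between two homology arms that direct integration to the endogenous gene. However, the record does not state the arm lengths, the exon targeted, the promoter (if any) driving Neo, or whether recombinase sites are present for marker removal, and it refers to the depositor's map for those details.

The vector comes from work on simple methods for generating knockouts in human somatic cells using rAAV. According to the depositor's comments, it yields 1–5% homologous recombinants in HCT116 and other cell lines, which makes it useful for producing PTEN-deficient isogenic lines.
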