Addgene plasmid #16411: pAAV-Neo-PTEN
Depositing lab: Bert Vogelstein. Depositing organization: Johns Hopkins University and School of Medicine. Publication: Facile methods for generating human somatic cell gene knockouts using recombinant adeno-associated viruses. Kohli M, Rago C, Lengauer C, Kinzler KW, Vogelstein B. Nucleic Acids Res. 2004 . 32(1):e3. 10.1093/nar/gnh009 PubMed 14704360.
Backbone
  Vector backbone: pAAV-MCS
  Backbone manufacturer: Stratagene
  Backbone size w/o insert (bp): 4000
  Vector type: Mammalian Expression, AAV ; adeno-associated viral
  Selectable markers: Neomycin (select with G418)
Growth in bacteria
  Bacterial resistance: Ampicillin, 100 μg/mL
  Growth temperature: 37°C
  Growth strain: DH5alpha
  Copy number: Unknown
Gene/Insert
  Gene/Insert name: PTEN Neo targeting (alt name: PTEN)
  Species: H. sapiens (human)
  Entrez Gene: PTEN (a.k.a. 10q23del, BZS, CWS1, DEC, GLM2, MHAM, MMAC1, PTEN1, PTENbeta, TEP1)
  Cloning method: Restriction Enzyme; 5′ cloning site NotI (unknown if destroyed); 3′ cloning site NotI (unknown if destroyed)
  Sequencing primers: 5′ n/a
Terms and licenses: Academic/Nonprofit Terms; Industry Terms: Not Available to Industry
Depositor comments: This targeting vector yields 1-5% homologous recombinants in HCT116 and other cell lines. See author's map for more information.
How to cite: pAAV-Neo-PTEN was a gift from Bert Vogelstein (Addgene plasmid # 16411 ; http://n2t.net/addgene:16411 ; RRID:Addgene_16411)
